Addgene plasmid #231164: pDL649
Purpose: T-DNA encoding TRV2 with mobile gRNA targeting SlHAIRLESS
Depositing lab: Daniel Voytas. Depositing organization: University of Minnesota. Publication: Heritable gene editing in tomato through viral delivery of isopentenyl transferase and single-guide RNAs to latent axillary meristematic cells. Liu D, Ellison EE, Myers EA, Donahue LI, Xuan S, Swanson R, Qi S, Prichard LE, Starker CG, Voytas DF. Proc Natl Acad Sci U S A. 2024 Sep 24;121(39):e2406486121. doi: 10.1073/pnas.2406486121. Epub 2024 Sep 16. PubMed 39284063.
Backbone
  Vector backbone: pEE083
  Vector type: Plant Expression
Growth in bacteria
  Bacterial resistance: Kanamycin, 50 μg/mL
  Growth temperature: 37°C
  Growth strain: DH5alpha
  Copy number: High Copy
Gene/Insert
  Gene/Insert name: mobile gRNA targeting SlHAIRLESS
  gRNA/shRNA sequence: AGGGTGCATGAGGCTTGCCA
  Species: Solanum lycopersicum
  Promoter: PEBV sub-genomic
  Cloning method: Restriction Enzyme; 5′ cloning site unknown (unknown if destroyed)
Terms and licenses: Academic/Nonprofit Terms; Industry Terms: Not Available to Industry
Depositor comments: also contains mobile sequences from tRNAIleu
How to cite: pDL649 was a gift from Daniel Voytas (Addgene plasmid # 231164 ; http://n2t.net/addgene:231164 ; RRID:Addgene_231164)
