[The description below was written by a language model from this plasmid's Addgene catalogue record and pLannotate feature annotations shown in this document.]
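Description:
pDL649 is a binary T-DNA plasmid for plant expression, built on the pEE083 backbone, that carries a cDNA copy of tobacco rattle virus RNA2 (TRV2) engineered to deliver a mobile single-guide RNA against the tomato (Solanum lycopersicum) gene SlHAIRLESS. The roughly 11 kb backbone has the usual features of an Agrobacterium binary vector. These are a high-copy ColE1/pUC-type origin with a pBR322 bom site for propagation in E. coli, the pVS1 oriV with its RepA replication and StaA stability genes for maintenance in Agrobacterium, and an aphA-3 kanamycin resistance gene for bacterial selection. No plant selectable marker is annotated between the borders, which fits a construct meant to launch a viral infection rather than produce stable transformants.

Between the left and right nopaline-type T-DNA borders, an enhanced (duplicated-enhancer) CaMV 35S promoter drives transcription of the TRV2 genome, including the TRV capsid protein coding sequence. Downstream of the coat protein, the record states that a pea early browning virus (PEBV) sub-genomic promoter expresses the guide. The annotated Streptococcus pyogenes tracrRNA-derived scaffold is followed directly by a tRNA element, matching the depositor's note that mobility sequences from tRNA-Ile are fused to the gRNA to promote its movement through the plant. The viral 3′ tRNA-like structure pseudoknot, a type III hammerhead ribozyme that trims the transcript to a defined viral 3′ end, and the NOS terminator complete the cassette. The short 9xHis hit is probably an annotation artefact.

No Cas9 is encoded, so the nuclease must be supplied separately, as must the TRV1 component needed for infection. The associated work concerns heritable gene editing in tomato through viral delivery of guide RNAs.
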