Features (pLannotate 1.2.2; 20 found; start..end, strand, type, name):
    361..400     +  ncRNA          TLS-PK6: Accession: RF01101 - Pseudoknot of tRNA-like structure
    396..451     +  ncRNA          Hammerhead 3: Accession: RF00008 - Hammerhead ribozyme (type III)
    461..479     +  CDS            9xHis (fragment): 9xHis affinity tag
    514..766     +  terminator     NOS terminator: nopaline synthase terminator and poly(A) signal
    788..812     +  misc_feature   RB T-DNA repeat: right border repeat from nopaline C58 T-DNA
   1152..1553    +  CDS            Y4CG_SINFN (fragment): Protein inferred from homology: Swiss-Prot protein existence level 3. From Sinorhizobium fredii (strain NBRC 101917 / NGR234).
   2113..2742    +  CDS            pVS1 StaA: stability protein from the Pseudomonas plasmid pVS1 (Heeb et al., 2000)
   3171..4244    +  CDS            pVS1 RepA: replication protein from the Pseudomonas plasmid pVS1 (Heeb et al., 2000)
   4310..4504    +  rep_origin     pVS1 oriV: origin of replication for the Pseudomonas plasmid pVS1 (Heeb et al., 2000)
   4707..4746    +  CDS            rop (fragment): Rop protein, which maintains plasmids at low copy number; rop
   4848..4988    +  misc_feature   bom: basis of mobility region from pBR322
   5174..5762    -  rep_origin     ori: high-copy-number ColE1/pMB1/pBR322/pUC origin of replication
   5870..5939    -  ncRNA          RNA-OUT: Accession: RF00240 - RNA-OUT
   7187..7981    -  CDS            KanR: aminoglycoside phosphotransferase; aphA-3; confers resistance to kanamycin
   8406..8430    +  misc_feature   LB T-DNA repeat: left border repeat from nopaline C58 T-DNA
   8533..8553    -  misc_feature   MCS (fragment): pUC18/19 multiple cloning site
   8628..9302    +  promoter       CaMV 35S promoter (enhanced): cauliflower mosaic virus 35S promoter with a duplicated enhancer region
   9862..10473   +  CDS            CP: CAPSD_TRVPP - Experimental evidence at protein level: Swiss-Prot protein existence level 1. Capsid protein self-assembles to form rod-shaped virions about 22 nm in diameter with a central canal enclosing the viral genomic RNA. From Tobacco rattle virus (isolate PpK20) (TRV).
  10877..10944   +  misc_RNA       tracrRNA (fragment): trans-activating CRISPR RNA for the Streptococcus pyogenes CRISPR/Cas9 system
  10948..11021   +  ncRNA          tRNA: Accession: RF00005 - tRNA
>Addgene plasmid #231164 | pDL649 | addgene full sequence | sequence record 458106 | Addgene NGS Result
CCGGGCATGTCCCGAAGACATTAAACTACGGTTCTTTAAGTAGATCCGTGTCTGAAGTTTTAGGTTCAAT
TTAAACCTACGAGATTGACATTCTCGACTGATCTTGATTGATCGGTAAGTCTTTTGTAATTTAATTTTCT
TTTTGATTTTATTTTAAATTGTTATCTGTTTCTGTGTATAGACTGTTTGAGATCGGCGTTTGGCCGACTC
ATTGTCTTACCATAGGGGAACGGACTTTGTTTGTGTTGTTATTTTATTTGTATTTTATTAAAATTCTCAA
CGATCTGAAAAAGCCTCGCGGCTAAGAGATTGTTGGGGGGTGAGTAAGTACTTTTAAAGTGATGATGGTT
ACAAAGGCAAAAGGGGTAAAACCCCTCGCCTACGTAAGCGTTATTACGCCCGTCTGTACTTATATCAGTA
CACTGACGAGTCCCTAAAGGACGAAACGGGAGAACGCTAGCCACCACCACCACCACCACGTGTGAATTAC
AGGTGACCAGCTCGAATTTCCCCGATCGTTCAAACATTTGGCAATAAAGTTTCTTAAGATTGAATCCTGT
TGCCGGTCTTGCGATGATTATCATATAATTTCTGTTGAATTACGTTAAGCATGTAATAATTAACATGTAA
TGCATGACGTTATTTATGAGATGGGTTTTTATGATTAGAGTCCCGCAATTATACATTTAATACGCGATAG
AAAACAAAATATAGCGCGCAAACTAGGATAAATTATCGCGCGCGGTGTCATCTATGTTACTAGATCGGGA
ATTAAACTATCAGTGTTTGACAGGATATATTGGCGGGTAAACCTAAGAGAAAAGAGCGTTTATTAGAATA
ATCGGATATTTAAAAGGGCGTGAAAAGGTTTATCCGTTCGTCCATTTGTATGTGCATGCCAACCACAGGG
TTCCCCTCGGGATCAAAGTACTTTGATCCAACCCCTCCGCTGCTATAGTGCAGTCGGCTTCTGACGTTCA
GTGCAGCCGTCTTCTGAAAACGACATGTCGCACAAGTCCTAAGTTACGCGACAGGCTGCCGCCCTGCCCT
TTTCCTGGCGTTTTCTTGTCGCGTGTTTTAGTCGCATAAAGTAGAATACTTGCGACTAGAACCGGAGACA
TTACGCCATGAACAAGAGCGCCGCCGCTGGCCTGCTGGGCTATGCCCGCGTCAGCACCGACGACCAGGAC
TTGACCAACCAACGGGCCGAACTGCACGCGGCCGGCTGCACCAAGCTGTTTTCCGAGAAGATCACCGGCA
CCAGGCGCGACCGCCCGGAGCTGGCCAGGATGCTTGACCACCTACGCCCTGGCGACGTTGTGACAGTGAC
CAGGCTAGACCGCCTGGCCCGCAGCACCCGCGACCTACTGGACATTGCCGAGCGCATCCAGGAGGCCGGC
GCGGGCCTGCGTAGCCTGGCAGAGCCGTGGGCCGACACCACCACGCCGGCCGGCCGCATGGTGTTGACCG
TGTTCGCCGGCATTGCCGAGTTCGAGCGTTCCCTAATCATCGACCGCACCCGGAGCGGGCGCGAGGCCGC
CAAGGCCCGAGGCGTGAAGTTTGGCCCCCGCCCTACCCTCACCCCGGCACAGATCGCGCACGCCCGCGAG
CTGATCGACCAGGAAGGCCGCACCGTGAAAGAGGCGGCTGCACTGCTTGGCGTGCATCGCTCGACCCTGT
ACCGCGCACTTGAGCGCAGCGAGGAAGTGACGCCCACCGAGGCCAGGCGGCGCGGTGCCTTCCGTGAGGA
CGCATTGACCGAGGCCGACGCCCTGGCGGCCGCCGAGAATGAACGCCAAGAGGAACAAGCATGAAACCGC
ACCAGGACGGCCAGGACGAACCGTTTTTCATTACCGAAGAGATCGAGGCGGAGATGATCGCGGCCGGGTA
CGTGTTCGAGCCGCCCGCGCACGTCTCAACCGTGCGGCTGCATGAAATCCTGGCCGGTTTGTCTGATGCC
AAGCTGGCGGCCTGGCCGGCCAGCTTGGCCGCTGAAGAAACCGAGCGCCGCCGTCTAAAAAGGTGATGTG
TATTTGAGTAAAACAGCTTGCGTCATGCGGTCGCTGCGTATATGATGCGATGAGTAAATAAACAAATACG
CAAGGGGAACGCATGAAGGTTATCGCTGTACTTAACCAGAAAGGCGGGTCAGGCAAGACGACCATCGCAA
CCCATCTAGCCCGCGCCCTGCAACTCGCCGGGGCCGATGTTCTGTTAGTCGATTCCGATCCCCAGGGCAG
TGCCCGCGATTGGGCGGCCGTGCGGGAAGATCAACCGCTAACCGTTGTCGGCATCGACCGCCCGACGATT
GACCGCGACGTGAAGGCCATCGGCCGGCGCGACTTCGTAGTGATCGACGGAGCGCCCCAGGCGGCGGACT
TGGCTGTGTCCGCGATCAAGGCAGCCGACTTCGTGCTGATTCCGGTGCAGCCAAGCCCTTACGACATATG
GGCCACCGCCGACCTGGTGGAGCTGGTTAAGCAGCGCATTGAGGTCACGGATGGAAGGCTACAAGCGGCC
TTTGTCGTGTCGCGGGCGATCAAAGGCACGCGCATCGGCGGTGAGGTTGCCGAGGCGCTGGCCGGGTACG
AGCTGCCCATTCTTGAGTCCCGTATCACGCAGCGCGTGAGCTACCCAGGCACTGCCGCCGCCGGCACAAC
CGTTCTTGAATCAGAACCCGAGGGCGACGCTGCCCGCGAGGTCCAGGCGCTGGCCGCTGAAATTAAATCA
AAACTCATTTGAGTTAATGAGGTAAAGAGAAAATGAGCAAAAGCACAAACACGCTAAGTGCCGGCCGTCC
GAGCGCACGCAGCAGCAAGGCTGCAACGTTGGCCAGCCTGGCAGACACGCCAGCCATGAAGCGGGTCAAC
TTTCAGTTGCCGGCGGAGGATCACACCAAGCTGAAGATGTACGCGGTACGCCAAGGCAAGACCATTACCG
AGCTGCTATCTGAATACATCGCGCAGCTACCAGAGTAAATGAGCAAATGAATAAATGAGTAGATGAATTT
TAGCGGCTAAAGGAGGCGGCATGGAAAATCAAGAACAACCAGGCACCGACGCCGTGGAATGCCCCATGTG
TGGAGGAACGGGCGGTTGGCCAGGCGTAAGCGGCTGGGTTGCCTGCCGGCCCTGCAATGGCACTGGAACC
CCCAAGCCCGAGGAATCGGCGTGAGCGGTCGCAAACCATCCGGCCCGGTACAAATCGGCGCGGCGCTGGG
TGATGACCTGGTGGAGAAGTTGAAGGCCGCGCAGGCCGCCCAGCGGCAACGCATCGAGGCAGAAGCACGC
CCCGGTGAATCGTGGCAAGCGGCCGCTGATCGAATCCGCAAAGAATCCCGGCAACCGCCGGCAGCCGGTG
CGCCGTCGATTAGGAAGCCGCCCAAGGGCGACGAGCAACCAGATTTTTTCGTTCCGATGCTCTATGACGT
GGGCACCCGCGATAGTCGCAGCATCATGGACGTGGCCGTTTTCCGTCTGTCGAAGCGTGACCGACGAGCT
GGCGAGGTGATCCGCTACGAGCTTCCAGACGGGCACGTAGAGGTTTCCGCAGGGCCGGCCGGCATGGCCA
GTGTGTGGGATTACGACCTGGTACTGATGGCGGTTTCCCATCTAACCGAATCCATGAACCGATACCGGGA
AGGGAAGGGAGACAAGCCCGGCCGCGTGTTCCGTCCACACGTTGCGGACGTACTCAAGTTCTGCCGGCGA
GCCGATGGCGGAAAGCAGAAAGACGACCTGGTAGAAACCTGCATTCGGTTAAACACCACGCACGTTGCCA
TGCAGCGTACGAAGAAGGCCAAGAACGGCCGCCTGGTGACGGTATCCGAGGGTGAAGCCTTGATTAGCCG
CTACAAGATCGTAAAGAGCGAAACCGGGCGGCCGGAGTACATCGAGATCGAGCTAGCTGATTGGATGTAC
CGCGAGATCACAGAAGGCAAGAACCCGGACGTGCTGACGGTTCACCCCGATTACTTTTTGATCGATCCCG
GCATCGGCCGTTTTCTCTACCGCCTGGCACGCCGCGCCGCAGGCAAGGCAGAAGCCAGATGGTTGTTCAA
GACGATCTACGAACGCAGTGGCAGCGCCGGAGAGTTCAAGAAGTTCTGTTTCACCGTGCGCAAGCTGATC
GGGTCAAATGACCTGCCGGAGTACGATTTGAAGGAGGAGGCGGGGCAGGCTGGCCCGATCCTAGTCATGC
GCTACCGCAACCTGATCGAGGGCGAAGCATCCGCCGGTTCCTAATGTACGGAGCAGATGCTAGGGCAAAT
TGCCCTAGCAGGGGAAAAAGGTCGAAAAGGTCTCTTTCCTGTGGATAGCACGTACATTGGGAACCCAAAG
CCGTACATTGGGAACCGGAACCCGTACATTGGGAACCCAAAGCCGTACATTGGGAACCGGTCACACATGT
AAGTGACTGATATAAAAGAGAAAAAAGGCGATTTTTCCGCCTAAAACTCTTTAAAACTTATTAAAACTCT
TAAAACCCGCCTGGCCTGTGCATAACTGTCTGGCCAGCGCACAGCCGAAGAGCTGCAAAAAGCGCCTACC
CTTCGGTCGCTGCGCTCCCTACGCCCCGCCGCTTCGCGTCGGCCTATCGCGGCCGCTGGCCGCTCAAAAA
TGGCTGGCCTACGGCCAGGCAATCTACCAGGGCGCGGACAAGCCGCGCCGTCGCCACTCGACCGCCGGCG
CCCACATCAAGGCACCCTGCCTCGCGCGTTTCGGTGATGACGGTGAAAACCTCTGACACATGCAGCTCCC
GGAGACGGTCACAGCTTGTCTGTAAGCGGATGCCGGGAGCAGACAAGCCCGTCAGGGCGCGTCAGCGGGT
GTTGGCGGGTGTCGGGGCGCAGCCATGACCCAGTCACGTAGCGATAGCGGAGTGTATACTGGCTTAACTA
TGCGGCATCAGAGCAGATTGTACTGAGAGTGCACCATATGCGGTGTGAAATACCGCACAGATGCGTAAGG
AGAAAATACCGCATCAGGCGCTCTTCCGCTTCCTCGCTCACTGACTCGCTGCGCTCGGTCGTTCGGCTGC
GGCGAGCGGTATCAGCTCACTCAAAGGCGGTAATACGGTTATCCACAGAATCAGGGGATAACGCAGGAAA
GAACATGTGAGCAAAAGGCCAGCAAAAGGCCAGGAACCGTAAAAAGGCCGCGTTGCTGGCGTTTTTCCAT
AGGCTCCGCCCCCCTGACGAGCATCACAAAAATCGACGCTCAAGTCAGAGGTGGCGAAACCCGACAGGAC
TATAAAGATACCAGGCGTTTCCCCCTGGAAGCTCCCTCGTGCGCTCTCCTGTTCCGACCCTGCCGCTTAC
CGGATACCTGTCCGCCTTTCTCCCTTCGGGAAGCGTGGCGCTTTCTCATAGCTCACGCTGTAGGTATCTC
AGTTCGGTGTAGGTCGTTCGCTCCAAGCTGGGCTGTGTGCACGAACCCCCCGTTCAGCCCGACCGCTGCG
CCTTATCCGGTAACTATCGTCTTGAGTCCAACCCGGTAAGACACGACTTATCGCCACTGGCAGCAGCCAC
TGGTAACAGGATTAGCAGAGCGAGGTATGTAGGCGGTGCTACAGAGTTCTTGAAGTGGTGGCCTAACTAC
GGCTACACTAGAAGGACAGTATTTGGTATCTGCGCTCTGCTGAAGCCAGTTACCTTCGGAAAAAGAGTTG
GTAGCTCTTGATCCGGCAAACAAACCACCGCTGGTAGCGGTGGTTTTTTTGTTTGCAAGCAGCAGATTAC
GCGCAGAAAAAAAGGATCTCAAGAAGATCCTTTGATCTTTTCTACGGGGTCTGACGCTCAGTGGAACGAA
AACTCACGTTAAGGGCTGATGAATCCCCTAATGATTTTTATCAAAATCATTAAGTTAAGGTAGATACACA
TCTTGTCATATGATCAAATGGTTTCGCCAAAAATCAATAATCAGACAACAAAATGTGCGAACTCGATATT
TTACACGACTCTCTTTACCAATTCTGCCCCGAATTACACTTAAAACGACTCAACAGCTTAACGTTGGCTT
GCCACGCCTTACTTGACTGTAAAACTCTCACTCTTACCGAACTTGGCCGTAACCTGCCAACCAAAGCGAG
AACAAAACATAACATCAAACGAATCGACCGATTGTTAGGTAATCGTCACCTCCACAAAGAGCGACTCGCT
GTATACCGTTGGCATGCTAGCTTTATCTGTTCGGGCAATACGATGCCCATTGTACTTGTTGACTGGTCTG
ATATCCGTGAGCAAAAACGGCTTATGGTATTGCGAGCTTCAGTCGCACTACACGGTCGTTCTGTTACTCT
TTATGAGAAAGCGTTCCCGCTTTCAGAGCAATGTTCAAAGAAAGCTCATGACCAATTTCTAGCCGACCTT
GCGAGCATTCTACCGAGTAACACCACACCGCTCATTGTCAGTGATGCTGGCTTTAAAGTGCCATGGTATA
AATCCGTTGAGAAGCTGGGTTGGTACTGGTTAAGTCGAGTAAGAGGAAAAGTACAATATGCAGACCTAGG
AGCGGAAAACTGGAAACCTATCAGCAACTTACATGATATGTCATCTAGTCACTCAAAGACTTTAGGCTAT
AAGAGGCTGACTAAAAGCAATCCAATCTCATGCCAAATTCTATTGTATAAATCTCGCTCTAAAGGCCGAA
AAAATCAGCGCTCGACACGGACTCATTGTCACCACCCGTCACCTAAAATCTACTCAGCGTCGGCAAAGGA
GCCATGGATTCTAGCAACTAACTTACCTGTTGAAATTCGAACACCCAAACAACTTGTTAATATCTATTCG
AAGCGAATGCAGATTGAAGAAACCTTCCGAGACTTGAAAAGTCCTGCCTACGGACTAGGCCTACGCCATA
GCCGAACGAGCAGCTCAGAGCGTTTTGATATCATGCTGCTAATCGCCCTGATGCTTCAACTAACATGTTG
GCTTGCGGGCGTTCATGCTCAGAAACAAGGTTGGGACAAGCACTTCCAGGCTAACACAGTCAGAAATCGA
AACGTACTCTCAACAGTTCGCTTAGGCATGGAAGTTTTGCGGCATTCTGGCTACACAATAACAAGGGAAG
ACTCACTCGTGGCTGCAACCCTGCTTACTCAAAATCTATTCACACATGGTTACGTTTTGGGGAAATTATG
AGGGGATCTCTCAGCGTTAAGGGATTTTGGTCATGCATTCTAGGTACTAAAACAATTCATCCAGTAAAAT
ATAATATTTTATTTTCTCCCAATCAGGCTTGATCCCCAGTAAGTCAAAAAATAGCTCGACATACTGTTCT
TCCCCGATATCCTCCCTGATCGACCGGACGCAGAAGGCAATGTCATACCACTTGTCCGCCCTGCCGCTTC
TCCCAAGATCAATAAAGCCACTTACTTTGCCATCTTTCACAAAGATGTTGCTGTCTCCCAGGTCGCCGTG
GGAAAAGACAAGTTCCTCTTCGGGCTTTTCCGTCTTTAAAAAATCATACAGCTCGCGCGGATCTTTAAAT
GGAGTGTCTTCTTCCCAGTTTTCGCAATCCACATCGGCCAGATCGTTATTCAGTAAGTAATCCAATTCGG
CTAAGCGGCTGTCTAAGCTATTCGTATAGGGACAATCCGATATGTCGATGGAGTGAAAGAGCCTGATGCA
CTCCGCATACAGCTCGATAATCTTTTCAGGGCTTTGTTCATCTTCATACTCTTCCGAGCAAAGGACGCCA
TCGGCCTCACTCATGAGCAGATTGCTCCAGCCATCATGCCGTTCAAAGTGCAGGACCTTTGGAACAGGCA
GCTTTCCTTCCAGCCATAGCATCATGTCCTTTTCCCGTTCCACATCATAGGTGGTCCCTTTATACCGGCT
GTCCGTCATTTTTAAATATAGGTTTTCATTTTCTCCCACCAGCTTATATACCTTAGCAGGAGACATTCCT
TCCGTATCTTTTACGCAGCGGTATTTTTCGATCAGTTTTTTCAATTCCGGTGATATTCTCATTTTAGCCA
TTTATTATTTCCTTCCTCTTTTCTACAGTATTTAAAGATACCCCAAGAAGCTAATTATAACAAGACGAAC
TCCAATTCACTGTTCCTTGCATTCTAAAACCTTAAATACCAGAAAACAGCTTTTTCAAAGTTGTTTTCAA
AGTTGGCGTATAACATAGTATCGACGGAGCCGATTTTGAAACCGCGGTGATCACAGGCAGCAACGCTCTG
TCATCGTTACAATCAACATGCTACCCTCCGCGAGATCATCCGTGTTTCAAACCCGGCAGCTTAGTTGCCG
TTCTTCCGAATAGCATCGGTAACATGAGCAAAGTCTGCCGCCTTACAACGGCTCTCCCGCTGACGCCGTC
CCGGACTGATGGGCTGCCTGTATCGAGTGGTGATTTTGTGCCGAGCTGCCGGTCGGGGAGCTGTTGGCTG
GCTGGTGGCAGGATATATTGTGGTGTAAACAAATTGACGCTTAGACAACTTAATAACACATTGCGGACGT
TTTTAATGTACTGAATTAACGCCGAATTAATTCCTAGGCCACCATGTTGGGCCCGGCGCGCCAAGCTTGC
ATGCCTGCAGGTCAACATGGTGGAGCACGACACTCTCGTCTACTCCAAGAATATCAAAGATACAGTCTCA
GAAGACCAGAGGGCTATTGAGACTTTTCAACAAAGGGTAATATCGGGAAACCTCCTCGGATTCCATTGCC
CAGCTATCTGTCACTTCATCGAAAGGACAGTAGAAAAGGAAGATGGCTTCTACAAATGCCATCATTGCGA
TAAAGGAAAGGCTATCGTTCAAGATGCCTCTACCGACAGTGGTCCCAAAGATGGACCCCCACCCACGAGG
AACATCGTGGAAAAAGAAGACGTTCCAACCACGTCTTCAAAGCAAGTGGATTGATGTGATGGTCAACATG
GTGGAGCACGACACTCTCGTCTACTCCAAGAATATCAAAGATACAGTCTCAGAAGACCAGAGGGCTATTG
AGACTTTTCAACAAAGGGTAATATCGGGAAACCTCCTCGGATTCCATTGCCCAGCTATCTGTCACTTCAT
CGAAAGGACAGTAGAAAAGGAAGATGGCTTCTACAAATGCCATCATTGCGATAAAGGAAAGGCTATCGTT
CAAGATGCCTCTACCGACAGTGGTCCCAAAGATGGACCCCCACCCACGAGGAACATCGTGGAAAAAGAAG
ACGTTCCAACCACGTCTTCAAAGCAAGTGGATTGATGTGATATCTCCACTGACGTAAGGGATGACGCACA
ATCCCACTATCCTTCGCAAGACCCTTCCTCTATATAAGGAAGTTCATTTCATTTGGAGAGGATAAAACAT
TGCACCTATGGTGTTGCCCTGGCTGGGGTATGTCAGTGATCGCAGTAGAATGTACTAATTGACAAGTTGG
AGAATACGGTAGAACGTCCTTATCCAACACAGCCTTTATCCCTCTCCCTGACGAGGTTTTTGTCAGTGTA
ATATTTCTTTTTGAACTATCCAGCTTAGTACCGTACGGGAAAGTGACTGGTGTGCTTATCTTTGAAATGT
TACTTTGGGTTTCGGTTCTTTAGGTTAGTAAGAAAGCACTTGTCTTCTCATACAAAGGAAAACCTGAGAC
GTATCGCTTACGAAAGTAGCAATGAAAGAAAGGTGGTGGTTTTAATCGCTACCGCAAAAACGATGGGGTC
GTTTTAATTAACTTCTCCTACGCAAGCGTCTAAACGGACGTTGGGGTTTTGCTAGTTTCTTTAGAGAAAA
CTAGCTAAGTCTTTAATGTTATCATTAGAGATGGCATAAATATAATACTTGTGTCTGCTGATAAGATCAT
TTTAATTTGGACGATTAGACTTGTTGAACTACAGGTTACTGAATCACTTGCGCTAATCAACATGGGAGAT
ATGTACGATGAATCATTTGACAAGTCGGGCGGTCCTGCTGACTTGATGGACGATTCTTGGGTGGAATCAG
TTTCGTGGAAAGATCTGTTGAAGAAGTTACACAGCATAAAATTTGCACTACAGTCTGGTAGAGATGAGAT
CACTGGGTTACTAGCGGCACTGAATAGACAGTGTCCTTATTCACCATATGAGCAGTTTCCAGATAAGAAG
GTGTATTTCCTTTTAGACTCACGGGCTAACAGTGCTCTTGGTGTGATTCAGAACGCTTCAGCGTTCAAGA
GACGAGCTGATGAGAAGAATGCAGTGGCGGGTGTTACAAATATTCCTGCGAATCCAAACACAACGGTTAC
GACGAACCAAGGGAGTACTACTACTACCAAGGCGAACACTGGCTCGACTTTGGAAGAAGACTTGTACACT
TATTACAAATTCGATGATGCCTCTACAGCTTTCCACAAATCTCTAACTTCGTTAGAGAACATGGAGTTGA
AGAGTTATTACCGAAGGAACTTTGAGAAAGTATTCGGGATTAAGTTTGGTGGAGCAGCTGCTAGTTCATC
TGCACCGCCTCCAGCGAGTGGAGGTCCGATACGTCCTAATCCCTAGGGATTTAAGGACGTGAACTCTGTT
GAGATCTCTGTGAAATTCAGAGGGTGGGTGATACCATATTCACTGATGCCATTAGCGACATCTAAATAGG
GCTAATTGTGACTAATTTGAGGGAATTTCCTTTACCATTGACGTCAGTGTCGTTGGTAGCATTTGAGTTT
CGGAGCATCTTGTTCTGGGGTTTCACACTATCTTTAGAGAAAGTGTTAAGTTAATTAAGTTATCTTAATT
AAGAGCATAATTATACTGATTTGTCTCTCGTTGATAGAGTCTATCATTCTGTTACTAAAAATTTGACAAC
TCGGTTTGCTGACCTACTGGTTACTGTATCACTTACCCGAGTTAACGAGTCTAGAAACAGGGTGCATGAG
GCTTGCCAGTTTAAGAGCTATGCTGGAAACAGCATAGCAAGTTTAAATAAGGCTAGTCCGTTATCAACTT
GAAAAAGTGGCACCGAGTCGGTGCTCCCGCTCCCGTAGCTCAGTTGGTTAGAGCGTTGGTCTTATGAGCC
GAAGGTCGCGGGTTCGAGCCCCGCCGGAAGCAAGTG
